>Addgene plasmid #199567 | pRetroX-Tight-Pur-Trim69 isoform B (codon optimized) | addgene full sequence | sequence record 392223 | Addgene NGS Result
TTCAAGAATTAGCTTGGCCATTGCATACGTTGTATCCATATCATAATATGTACATTTATATTGGCTCATG
TCCAACATTACCGCCATGTTGACATTGATTATTGACTAGTTATTAATAGTAATCAATTACGGGGTCATTA
GTTCATAGCCCATATATGGAGTTCCGCGTTACATAACTTACGGTAAATGGCCCGCCTGGCTGACCGCCCA
ACGACCCCCGCCCATTGACGTCAATAATGACGTATGTTCCCATAGTAACGCCAATAGGGACTTTCCATTG
ACGTCAATGGGTGGAGTATTTACGGTAAACTGCCCACTTGGCAGTACATCAAGTGTATCATATGCCAAGT
ACGCCCCCTATTGACGTCAATGACGGTAAATGGCCCGCCTGGCATTATGCCCAGTACATGACCTTATGGG
ACTTTCCTACTTGGCAGTACATCTACGTATTAGTCATCGCTATTACCATGGTGATGCGGTTTTGGCAGTA
CATCAATGGGCGTGGATAGCGGTTTGACTCACGGGGATTTCCAAGTCTCCACCCCATTGACGTCAATGGG
AGTTTGTTTTGGCACCAAAATCAACGGGACTTTCCAAAATGTCGTAACAACTCCGCCCCATTGACGCAAA
TGGGCGGTAGGCGTGTACGGTGGGAGGTCTATATAAGCAGAGCTCAATAAAAGAGCCCACAACCCCTCAC
TCGGCGCGCCAGTCTTCCGATAGACTGCGTCGCCCGGGTACCCGTATTCCCAATAAAGCCTCTTGCTGTT
TGCATCCGAATCGTGGTCTCGCTGTTCCTTGGGAGGGTCTCCTCTGAGTGATTGACTACCCACGACGGGG
GTCTTTCATTTGGGGGCTCGTCCGGGATTTGGAGACCCCTGCCCAGGGACCACCGACCCACCACCGGGAG
GTAAGCTGGCCAGCAACTTATCTGTGTCTGTCCGATTGTCTAGTGTCTATGTTTGATGTTATGCGCCTGC
GTCTGTACTAGTTAGCTAACTAGCTCTGTATCTGGCGGACCCGTGGTGGAACTGACGAGTTCTGAACACC
CGGCCGCAACCCTGGGAGACGTCCCAGGGACTTTGGGGGCCGTTTTTGTGGCCCGACCTGAGGAAGGGAG
TCGATGTGGAATCCGACCCCGTCAGGATATGTGGTTCTGGTAGGAGACGAGAACCTAAAACAGTTCCCGC
CTCCGTCTGAATTTTTGCTTTCGGTTTGGAACCGAAGCCGCGCGTCTTGTCTGCTGCAGCGCTGCAGCAT
CGTTCTGTGTTGTCTCTGTCTGACTGTGTTTCTGTATTTGTCTGAAAATTAGGGCCAGACTGTTACCACT
CCCTTAAGTTTGACCTTAGGTCACTGGAAAGATGTCGAGCGGATCGCTCACAACCAGTCGGTAGATGTCA
AGAAGAGACGTTGGGTTACCTTCTGCTCTGCAGAATGGCCAACCTTTAACGTCGGATGGCCGCGAGACGG
CACCTTTAACCGAGACCTCATCACCCAGGTTAAGATCAAGGTCTTTTCACCTGGCCCGCATGGACACCCA
GACCAGGTCCCCTACATCGTGACCTGGGAAGCCTTGGCTTTTGACCCCCCTCCCTGGGTCAAGCCCTTTG
TACACCCTAAGCCTCCGCCTCCTCTTCCTCCATCCGCCCCGTCTCTCCCCCTTGAACCTCCTCGTTCGAC
CCCGCCTCGATCCTCCCTTTATCCAGCCCTCACTCCTTCTCTAGGCGCCGGAATTGAAGATCTGAGGCCC
TTTCGTCTTCACTCGAGTTTACTCCCTATCAGTGATAGAGAACGTATGTCGAGTTTACTCCCTATCAGTG
ATAGAGAACGATGTCGAGTTTACTCCCTATCAGTGATAGAGAACGTATGTCGAGTTTACTCCCTATCAGT
GATAGAGAACGTATGTCGAGTTTACTCCCTATCAGTGATAGAGAACGTATGTCGAGTTTATCCCTATCAG
TGATAGAGAACGTATGTCGAGTTTACTCCCTATCAGTGATAGAGAACGTATGTCGAGGTAGGCGTGTACG
GTGGGAGGCCTATATAAGCAGAGCTCGTTTAGTGAACCGTCAGATCGCCTGGAGAAGGATCCACCATGGA
CTACAAAGACGATGACGATAAGGGTGGCGGAGCGGCCGCCGAGGAGGAGCTGGCCATTCAGCAGGGCCAG
CTGGAGACCACCCTGAAGGAGCTGCAAACCCTCAGGAACATGCAGAAGGAGGCCATCGCCGCTCACAAGG
AAAACAAGCTGCACCTCCAGCAGCACGTGTCCATGGAGTTCCTCAAGCTCCATCAGTTCCTGCACTCCAA
GGAAAAGGATATCCTCACCGAGCTGAGAGAGGAAGGCAAAGCCCTGAATGAAGAGATGGAGCTGAACCTG
AGCCAGCTCCAGGAGCAGTGCCTGCTGGCCAAGGACATGCTCGTGAGCATCCAGGCCAAGACCGAACAGC
AGAACAGCTTCGACTTCCTCAAGGATATTACCACCCTGCTGCACTCCCTGGAGCAGGGCATGAAGGTCCT
GGCCACCAGAGAGCTCATTTCCAGGAAGCTGAACCTGGGCCAGTATAAGGGCCCCATTCAGTACATGGTG
TGGAGGGAGATGCAGGACACCCTGTGTCCCGGCCTGAGCCCTCTGACACTGGACCCCAAAACAGCCCACC
CCAATCTGGTGCTGTCCAAGAGCCAGACCTCCGTGTGGCATGGCGACATCAAGAAGATCATGCCCGATGA
CCCCGAGAGGTTTGACAGCAGCGTCGCTGTGCTGGGCTCCAGAGGCTTTACCAGCGGCAAATGGTACTGG
GAAGTGGAGGTGGCCAAAAAGACCAAATGGACAGTGGGAGTGGTGAGGGAAAGCATTATCAGGAAGGGCA
GCTGTCCTCTGACACCTGAGCAGGGCTTTTGGCTGCTGAGGCTGAGAAACCAGACAGACCTGAAGGCCCT
GGACCTCCCCAGCTTCAGCCTGACCCTGACAAACAACCTGGACAAGGTCGGCATCTACCTGGACTACGAG
GGAGGCCAGCTGAGCTTCTATAATGCCAAAACCATGACACACATCTATACCTTTTCCAACACATTTATGG
AGAAGCTGTACCCTTATTTCTGTCCCTGCCTGAACGACGGCGGCGAAAATAAGGAGCCCCTGCACATTCT
GCACCCCCAGTGAGAATTCTACCGGGTAGGGGAGGCGCTTTTCCCAAGGCAGTCTGGAGCATGCGCTTTA
GCAGCCCCGCTGGGCACTTGGCGCTACACAAGTGGCCTCTGGCCTCGCACACATTCCACATCCACCGGTA
GGCGCCAACCGGCTCCGTTCTTTGGTGGCCCCTTCGCGCCACCTTCTACTCCTCCCCTAGTCAGGAAGTT
CCCCCCCGCCCCGCAGCTCGCGTCGTGCAGGACGTGACAAATGGAAGTAGCACGTCTCACTAGTCTCGTG
CAGATGGACAGCACCGCTGAGCAATGGAAGCGGGTAGGCCTTTGGGGCAGCGGCCAATAGCAGCTTTGCT
CCTTCGCTTTCTGGGCTCAGAGGCTGGGAAGGGGTGGGTCCGGGGGCGGGCTCAGGGGCGGGCTCAGGGG
CGGGGCGGGCGCCCGAAGGTCCTCCGGAGGCCCGGCATTCTGCACGCTTCAAAAGCGCACGTCTGCCGCG
CTGTTCTCCTCTTCCTCATCTCCGGGCCTTTCGACCTGCAGCCCAAGCTTACCATGACCGAGTACAAGCC
CACGGTGCGCCTCGCCACCCGCGACGACGTCCCCAGGGCCGTACGCACCCTCGCCGCCGCGTTCGCCGAC
TACCCCGCCACGCGCCACACCGTCGATCCGGACCGCCACATCGAGCGGGTCACCGAGCTGCAAGAACTCT
TCCTCACGCGCGTCGGGCTCGACATCGGCAAGGTGTGGGTCGCGGACGACGGCGCCGCGGTGGCGGTCTG
GACCACGCCGGAGAGCGTCGAAGCGGGGGCGGTGTTCGCCGAGATCGGCCCGCGCATGGCCGAGTTGAGC
GGTTCCCGGCTGGCCGCGCAGCAACAGATGGAAGGCCTCCTGGCGCCGCACCGGCCCAAGGAGCCCGCGT
GGTTCCTGGCCACCGTCGGCGTCTCGCCCGACCACCAGGGCAAGGGTCTGGGCAGCGCCGTCGTGCTCCC
CGGAGTGGAGGCGGCCGAGCGCGCCGGGGTGCCCGCCTTCCTGGAGACCTCCGCGCCCCGCAACCTCCCC
TTCTACGAGCGGCTCGGCTTCACCGTCACCGCCGACGTCGAGGTGCCCGAAGGACCGCGCACCTGGTGCA
TGACCCGCAAGCCCGGTGCCTGACGCCCGCCCCACGACCCGCAGCGCCCGACCGAAAGGAGCGCACGACC
CCATGCATCGGCGTCTCGAGATATCAGTGGTCCAGGCTCTAGTTTTGACTCAACAATATCACCAGCTGAA
GCCTATAGAGTACGAGCCATAGATAAAATAAAAGATTTTATTTAGTCTCCAGAAAAAGGGGGGAATGAAA
GACCCCACCTGTAGGTTTGGCAAGCTAGCTTAAGTAACGCCATTTTGCAAGGCATGGAAAAATACATAAC
TGAGAATAGAGAAGTTCAGATCAAGGTCAGGAACAGATGGAACAGGGTCGACCCTAGAGAACCATCAGAT
GTTTCCAGGGTGCCCCAAGGACCTGAAATGACCCTGTGCCTTATTTGAACTAACCAATCAGTTCGCTTCT
CGCTTCTGTTCGCGCGCTTCTGCTCCCCGAGCTCAATAAAAGAGCCCACAACCCCTCACTCGGGGCGCCA
GTCCTCCGATTGACTGAGTCGCCCGGGTACCCGTGTATCCAATAAACCCTCTTGCAGTTGCATCCGACTT
GTGGTCTCGCTGTTCCTTGGGAGGGTCTCCTCTGAGTGATTGACTACCCGTCAGCGGGGGTCTTTCATTT
GGGGGCTCGTCCGGGATCGGGAGACCCCTGCCCAGGGACCACCGACCCACCACCGGGAGGTAAGCTGGCT
GCCTCGCGCGTTTCGGTGATGACGGTGAAAACCTCTGACACATGCAGCTCCCGGAGACGGTCACAGCTTG
TCTGTAAGCGGATGCCGGGAGCAGACAAGCCCGTCAGGGCGCGTCAGCGGGTGTTGGCGGGTGTCGGGGC
GCAGCCATGACCCAGTCACGTAGCGATAGCGGAGTGTAGATCCGGCTGTGGAATGTGTGTCAGTTAGGGT
GTGGAAAGTCCCCAGGCTCCCCAGCAGGCAGAAGTATGCAAAGCATGCATCTCAATTAGTCAGCAACCAG
GTGTGGAAAGTCCCCAGGCTCCCCAGCAGGCAGAAGTATGCAAAGCATGCATCTCAATTAGTCAGCAACC
ATAGTCCCGCCCCTAACTCCGCCCATCCCGCCCCTAACTCCGCCCAGTTCCGCCCATTCTCCGCCCCATG
GCTGACTAATTTTTTTTATTTATGCAGAGGCCGAGGCCGCCTCGGCCTCTGAGCTATTCCAGAAGTAGTG
AGGAGGCTTTTTTGGAGGCCTAGGCTTTTGCAAAAAGCTTACTGGCTTAACTATGCGGCATCAGAGCAGA
TTGTACTGAGAGTGCACCATATGCGGTGTGAAATACCGCACAGATGCGTAAGGAGAAAATACCGCATCAG
GCGCTCTTCCGCTTCCTCGCTCACTGACTCGCTGCGCTCGGTCGTTCGGCTGCGGCGAGCGGTATCAGCT
CACTCAAAGGCGGTAATACGGTTATCCACAGAATCAGGGGATAACGCAGGAAAGAACATGTGAGCAAAAG
GCCAGCAAAAGGCCAGGAACCGTAAAAAGGCCGCGTTGCTGGCGTTTTTCCATAGGCTCCGCCCCCCTGA
CGAGCATCACAAAAATCGACGCTCAAGTCAGAGGTGGCGAAACCCGACAGGACTATAAAGATACCAGGCG
TTTCCCCCTGGAAGCTCCCTCGTGCGCTCTCCTGTTCCGACCCTGCCGCTTACCGGATACCTGTCCGCCT
TTCTCCCTTCGGGAAGCGTGGCGCTTTCTCATAGCTCACGCTGTAGGTATCTCAGTTCGGTGTAGGTCGT
TCGCTCCAAGCTGGGCTGTGTGCACGAACCCCCCGTTCAGCCCGACCGCTGCGCCTTATCCGGTAACTAT
CGTCTTGAGTCCAACCCGGTAAGACACGACTTATCGCCACTGGCAGCAGCCACTGGTAACAGGATTAGCA
GAGCGAGGTATGTAGGCGGTGCTACAGAGTTCTTGAAGTGGTGGCCTAACTACGGCTACACTAGAAGGAC
AGTATTTGGTATCTGCGCTCTGCTGAAGCCAGTTACCTTCGGAAAAAGAGTTGGTAGCTCTTGATCCGGC
AAACAAACCACCGCTGGTAGCGGTGGTTTTTTTGTTTGCAAGCAGCAGATTACGCGCAGAAAAAAAGGAT
CTCAAGAAGATCCTTTGATCTTTTCTACGGGGTCTGACGCTCAGTGGAACGAAAACTCACGTTAAGGGAT
TTTGGTCATGAGATTATCAAAAAGGATCTTCACCTAGATCCTTTTAAATTAAAAATGAAGTTTTAAATCA
ATCTAAAGTATATATGAGTAAACTTGGTCTGACAGTTACCAATGCTTAATCAGTGAGGCACCTATCTCAG
CGATCTGTCTATTTCGTTCATCCATAGTTGCCTGACTCCCCGTCGTGTAGATAACTACGATACGGGAGGG
CTTACCATCTGGCCCCAGTGCTGCAATGATACCGCGAGACCCACGCTCACCGGCTCCAGATTTATCAGCA
ATAAACCAGCCAGCCGGAAGGGCCGAGCGCAGAAGTGGTCCTGCAACTTTATCCGCCTCCATCCAGTCTA
TTAATTGTTGCCGGGAAGCTAGAGTAAGTAGTTCGCCAGTTAATAGTTTGCGCAACGTTGTTGCCATTGC
TGCAGGCATCGTGGTGTCACGCTCGTCGTTTGGTATGGCTTCATTCAGCTCCGGTTCCCAACGATCAAGG
CGAGTTACATGATCCCCCATGTTGTGCAAAAAAGCGGTTAGCTCCTTCGGTCCTCCGATCGTTGTCAGAA
GTAAGTTGGCCGCAGTGTTATCACTCATGGTTATGGCAGCACTGCATAATTCTCTTACTGTCATGCCATC
CGTAAGATGCTTTTCTGTGACTGGTGAGTACTCAACCAAGTCATTCTGAGAATAGTGTATGCGGCGACCG
AGTTGCTCTTGCCCGGCGTCAACACGGGATAATACCGCGCCACATAGCAGAACTTTAAAAGTGCTCATCA
TTGGAAAACGTTCTTCGGGGCGAAAACTCTCAAGGATCTTACCGCTGTTGAGATCCAGTTCGATGTAACC
CACTCGTGCACCCAACTGATCTTCAGCATCTTTTACTTTCACCAGCGTTTCTGGGTGAGCAAAAACAGGA
AGGCAAAATGCCGCAAAAAAGGGAATAAGGGCGACACGGAAATGTTGAATACTCATACTCTTCCTTTTTC
AATATTATTGAAGCATTTATCAGGGTTATTGTCTCATGAGCGGATACATATTTGAATGTATTTAGAAAAA
TAAACAAATAGGGGTTCCGCGCACATTTCCCCGAAAAGTGCCACCTGACGTCTAAGAAACCATTATTATC
ATGACATTAACCTATAAAAATAGGCGTATCACGAGGCCCTTTCGTC
Features (pLannotate 1.2.2; 19 found; start..end, strand, type, name):
     91..470     +  enhancer       CMV enhancer: human cytomegalovirus immediate early enhancer
    471..674     +  promoter       CMV promoter: human cytomegalovirus (CMV) immediate early promoter
    675..850     +  LTR            5' LTR (truncated): truncated long terminal repeat from Moloney murine sarcoma virus
    972..1246    +  misc_feature   MESV Ψ (fragment): packaging signal of murine embryonic stem cell virus
   1313..1729    +  CDS            gag (truncated): truncated Moloney murine leukemia virus (MMLV) gag gene lacking the start codon
   1765..2079    +  promoter       tight TRE promoter: Tet-responsive promoter PTight, consisting of seven tet operator sequences followed by the minimal CMV promoter
   2098..2121    +  CDS            3xFLAG (fragment): three tandem FLAG® epitope tags
   2147..3160    +  CDS            TRIM69 (fragment): TRI69_HUMAN - Also known as RNF36. Experimental evidence at protein level: Swiss-Prot protein existence level 1. May have E3 ubiquitin-protein ligase activity. May play a role in apoptosis. From Homo sapiens (Human).
   3174..3673    +  promoter       PGK promoter: mouse phosphoglycerate kinase 1 promoter
   3694..4293    +  CDS            PuroR: puromycin N-acetyltransferase; pac from Streptomyces alboniger; confers resistance to puromycin
   4360..4432    +  CDS            env (fragment): murine leukemia virus gPr80 envelope polyprotein precursor; env; proteolytically cleaved into gp70SU and p15TM subunits
   4474..4899    +  LTR            3' LTR (ΔU3): self-inactivating 3' long terminal repeat (LTR) from Moloney murine leukemia virus
   4968..5008    +  CDS            rop (fragment): Rop protein, which maintains plasmids at low copy number; rop
   5110..5148    +  misc_feature   bom (fragment): basis of mobility region from pBR322
   5165..5494    +  promoter       SV40 promoter: SV40 enhancer and early promoter
   5500..5601    +  misc_feature   bom (fragment): basis of mobility region from pBR322
   5787..6375    -  rep_origin     ori: high-copy-number ColE1/pMB1/pBR322/pUC origin of replication
   6546..7406    -  CDS            AmpR: β-lactamase; bla; confers resistance to ampicillin, carbenicillin, and related antibiotics
   7407..7511    -  promoter       AmpR promoter: bla
