[The description below was written by a language model from this plasmid's Addgene catalogue record and pLannotate feature annotations shown in this document.]
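Description:
pRetroX-Tight-Pur-Trim69 isoform B (codon optimized) is a gammaretroviral (MMLV-type) transfer vector built on Clontech's pRetroX-Tight-Pur backbone, designed for stable, doxycycline-inducible expression of human TRIM69 isoform B after retroviral gene transfer. In bacteria it is maintained as a high-copy plasmid through a ColE1/pUC-type origin and selected with ampicillin via the β-lactamase gene.

The viral portion begins with a hybrid 5′ end in which the CMV immediate early enhancer and promoter are fused to a truncated LTR. This arrangement drives strong transcription of the genomic RNA in packaging cells. It is followed by a packaging signal (Ψ) and a truncated gag fragment lacking its start codon, which promote encapsidation without encoding viral protein. The 3′ LTR carries a U3 deletion, so the integrated provirus is self-inactivating and payload expression depends on the internal promoters.

The first internal cassette uses the PTight Tet-responsive promoter, seven tet operators upstream of a minimal CMV promoter, to control the codon-optimized TRIM69 isoform B coding sequence. The insert was cloned between BamHI and EcoRI and carries an N-terminal Flag tag; the annotation detects it as a short match to the 3xFLAG motif, consistent with a single Flag. Induction requires a Tet transactivator supplied separately, as none is annotated on this plasmid. Downstream, a mouse PGK promoter drives puromycin N-acetyltransferase for selection of transduced cells.

The associated publication describes Trim69 as a microtubule regulator with broad antiviral activity. The vector therefore suits generating cell lines in which this isoform can be switched on to study such effects.
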