Addgene plasmid #199567: pRetroX-Tight-Pur-Trim69 isoform B (codon optimized)
Purpose: Stable and dox. inducible expression of Trim69 isoform B (codon optimized) after retroviral-mediated gene transfer
Depositing lab: Andrea Cimarelli & Yuxin Song. Depositing organization: INSERM U1111,Centre International de Recherche en Infectiologie (CIRI). Publication: Trim69 is a microtubule regulator that acts as a pantropic viral inhibitor. Song Y, Nguyen XN, Kumar A, da Silva C, Picard L, Etienne L, Cimarelli A. Proc Natl Acad Sci U S A. 2022 Oct 25;119(43):e2211467119. doi: 10.1073/pnas.2211467119. Epub 2022 Oct 17. PubMed 36251989.
Backbone
  Vector backbone: pRetroX-Tight-Pur
  Backbone manufacturer: Clontech
  Vector type: Retroviral ; Allows for Puromycin selection
Growth in bacteria
  Bacterial resistance: Ampicillin, 100 μg/mL
  Growth temperature: 37°C
  Growth strain: NEB Stable
  Copy number: High Copy
Gene/Insert
  Gene/Insert name: Trim69 isoform B (codon optimized)
  Species: H. sapiens (human)
  Mutation: codon optimized
  Entrez Gene: TRIM69 (a.k.a. HSD-34, HSD34, RNF36, Trif)
  Tag / fusion protein: Flag (N terminal on insert)
  Cloning method: Restriction Enzyme; 5′ cloning site BamHI (unknown if destroyed); 3′ cloning site EcoRI (unknown if destroyed)
Terms and licenses: Academic/Nonprofit Terms; Industry Terms: Not Available to Industry
How to cite: pRetroX-Tight-Pur-Trim69 isoform B (codon optimized) was a gift from Andrea Cimarelli & Yuxin Song (Addgene plasmid # 199567 ; http://n2t.net/addgene:199567 ; RRID:Addgene_199567)
