>Addgene plasmid #199567 | pRetroX-Tight-Pur-Trim69 isoform B (codon optimized) | depositor partial sequence | sequence record 386788 | Flag-tagged Trim69 isoform B
ATGGACTACAAAGACGATGACGATAAGGGTGGCGGAGCGGCCGCCGAGGAGGAGCTGGCCATTCAGCAGG
GCCAGCTGGAGACCACCCTGAAGGAGCTGCAAACCCTCAGGAACATGCAGAAGGAGGCCATCGCCGCTCA
CAAGGAAAACAAGCTGCACCTCCAGCAGCACGTGTCCATGGAGTTCCTCAAGCTCCATCAGTTCCTGCAC
TCCAAGGAAAAGGATATCCTCACCGAGCTGAGAGAGGAAGGCAAAGCCCTGAATGAAGAGATGGAGCTGA
ACCTGAGCCAGCTCCAGGAGCAGTGCCTGCTGGCCAAGGACATGCTCGTGAGCATCCAGGCCAAGACCGA
ACAGCAGAACAGCTTCGACTTCCTCAAGGATATTACCACCCTGCTGCACTCCCTGGAGCAGGGCATGAAG
GTCCTGGCCACCAGAGAGCTCATTTCCAGGAAGCTGAACCTGGGCCAGTATAAGGGCCCCATTCAGTACA
TGGTGTGGAGGGAGATGCAGGACACCCTGTGTCCCGGCCTGAGCCCTCTGACACTGGACCCCAAAACAGC
CCACCCCAATCTGGTGCTGTCCAAGAGCCAGACCTCCGTGTGGCATGGCGACATCAAGAAGATCATGCCC
GATGACCCCGAGAGGTTTGACAGCAGCGTCGCTGTGCTGGGCTCCAGAGGCTTTACCAGCGGCAAATGGT
ACTGGGAAGTGGAGGTGGCCAAAAAGACCAAATGGACAGTGGGAGTGGTGAGGGAAAGCATTATCAGGAA
GGGCAGCTGTCCTCTGACACCTGAGCAGGGCTTTTGGCTGCTGAGGCTGAGAAACCAGACAGACCTGAAG
GCCCTGGACCTCCCCAGCTTCAGCCTGACCCTGACAAACAACCTGGACAAGGTCGGCATCTACCTGGACT
ACGAGGGAGGCCAGCTGAGCTTCTATAATGCCAAAACCATGACACACATCTATACCTTTTCCAACACATT
TATGGAGAAGCTGTACCCTTATTTCTGTCCCTGCCTGAACGACGGCGGCGAAAATAAGGAGCCCCTGCAC
ATTCTGCACCCCCAGTGA
